Addgene plasmid #65173: pYTK066
Purpose: Encodes tTDH1 as a Type 4b part to be used in the Dueber YTK system
Depositing lab: John Dueber. Depositing organization: University of California, Berkeley. Publication: A Highly Characterized Yeast Toolkit for Modular, Multipart Assembly. Lee ME, DeLoache WC, Cervantes B, Dueber JE. ACS Synth Biol. 2015 Apr 14. 10.1021/sb500366v PubMed 25871405.
Backbone
  Vector backbone: pYTK001
  Vector type: Bacterial Expression
Growth in bacteria
  Bacterial resistance: Chloramphenicol, 25 μg/mL
  Growth temperature: 37°C
  Growth strain: DH10B
  Copy number: High Copy
Gene/Insert
  Gene/Insert name: tTDH1
  Species: S. cerevisiae (budding yeast)
  Cloning method: Restriction Enzyme; 5′ cloning site BsmBI (destroyed during cloning); 3′ cloning site BsmBI (destroyed during cloning)
Terms and licenses: Academic/Nonprofit Terms; Industry Terms: Not Available to Industry
Depositor comments: Type 4b parts are terminators used when a type 4a has been included as a coding sequence. For more information, please visit the supplemental information in PMID:25871405. This plasmid stock has been found to contain dimers. Dimerization often does not impact plasmid function, but may reduce transformation efficiencies. You may need to screen multiple colonies to isolate the monomeric version of this plasmid. If you still have trouble isolating the monomeric version, you might consider linearizing, gel extracting, re-ligating, and transforming the plasmid.
How to cite: pYTK066 was a gift from John Dueber (Addgene plasmid # 65173 ; http://n2t.net/addgene:65173 ; RRID:Addgene_65173)
