[The description below was written by a language model from this plasmid's Addgene catalogue record and pLannotate feature annotations shown in this document.]
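Description:
pYTK066 is a small part plasmid (about 1.9 kb) from a modular yeast toolkit (YTK) for multipart assembly, built on the pYTK001 part-entry backbone. Although catalogued as a bacterial expression vector, it acts as a storage and donor vector maintained in E. coli. Propagation relies on a high-copy ColE1/pUC-type origin. Selection is by chloramphenicol, conferred by the cat (chloramphenicol acetyltransferase) gene, which is driven by its native promoter and followed by a minimal lambda t0 terminator. The plasmid carries no yeast origin, yeast marker or expression cassette of its own.

The payload is tTDH1, a transcription terminator from Saccharomyces cerevisiae, formatted as a Type 4b part. In this toolkit, Type 4b terminators are used when a Type 4a part has been included as a coding sequence, so the terminator occupies the second half of the position 4 slot downstream of that element. The insert was introduced through BsmBI sites that were destroyed during cloning. The part is meant to be combined with other toolkit parts to build yeast transcriptional units.

Two sequence records are annotated (1,901 and 1,890 nt), and both show the same backbone features. Neither table labels the tTDH1 insert itself, which presumably lies in the unannotated region. The longer record also has a short match to an RSF origin fragment, which looks like an annotation by similarity rather than a second functional origin. The depositor notes that the distributed stock contains plasmid dimers. These often do not affect function but may lower transformation efficiency, and colonies may need screening to recover the monomer.
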