Features (pLannotate 1.2.2; 5 found; start..end, strand, type, name):
    255..289     -  terminator     lambda t0 terminator: minimal transcription terminator from phage lambda (Scholtissek and Grosse, 1987)
    363..1019    -  CDS            cat: CAT_ECOLX - Experimental evidence at protein level: Swiss-Prot protein existence level 1. This enzyme is an effector of chloramphenicol resistance in bacteria. From Escherichia coli. This protein is used as a marker in many commonly used cloning vectors, such as pACYC184.
   1020..1117    -  promoter       cat promoter: promoter of the E. coli cat gene encoding chloramphenicol acetyltransferase
   1201..1789    +  rep_origin     ori: high-copy-number ColE1/pMB1/pBR322/pUC origin of replication
   1848..1900    +  rep_origin     RSF ori (fragment): Plasmids containing the RSF 1030 origin of replication can be propagated in E. coli cells that contain additional plasmids with compatible origins.
>Addgene plasmid #65173 | pYTK066 | addgene full sequence | sequence record 474215 | Addgene Long Read Sequencing Result
TCGGTCTCCTGGCATAAAGCAATCTTGATGAGGATAATGATTTTTTTTTGAATATACATAAATACTACCG
TTTTTCTGCTAGATTTTGTGATGACGTAAATAAGTACATATTACTTTTTAAGCCAAGACAAGATTAAGCA
TTAACTTTACCCTTTTCTTTCTAAGTTTCAATATTAGTTATCACTGTTTAAAAGTTATGGCGAGAACGTC
GGCGGTTAAAATATATTACCCTGAACGGCTGTGAGACCAGACCAATAAAAAACGCCCGGCGGCAACCGAG
CGTTCTGAACAAATCCAGATGGAGTTCTGAGGTCATTACTGGATCTATCAACAGGAGTCCAAGCGAGCTC
GATATCAAATTACGCCCCGCCCTGCCACTCATCGCAGTACTGTTGTAATTCATTAAGCATTCTGCCGACA
TGGAAGCCATCACAAACGGCATGATGAACCTGAATCGCCAGCGGCATCAGCACCTTGTCGCCTTGCGTAT
AATATTTGCCCATGGTGAAAACGGGGGCGAAGAAGTTGTCCATATTGGCCACGTTTAAATCAAAACTGGT
GAAACTCACCCAGGGATTGGCTGAAACGAAAAACATATTCTCAATAAACCCTTTAGGGAAATAGGCCAGG
TTTTCACCGTAACACGCCACATCTTGCGAATATATGTGTAGAAACTGCCGGAAATCGTCGTGGTATTCAC
TCCAGAGCGATGAAAACGTTTCAGTTTGCTCATGGAAAACGGTGTAACAAGGGTGAACACTATCCCATAT
CACCAGCTCACCGTCTTTCATTGCCATACGAAATTCCGGATGAGCATTCATCAGGCGGGCAAGAATGTGA
ATAAAGGCCGGATAAAACTTGTGCTTATTTTTCTTTACGGTCTTTAAAAAGGCCGTAATATCCAGCTGAA
CGGTCTGGTTATAGGTACATTGAGCAACTGACTGAAATGCCTCAAAATGTTCTTTACGATGCCATTGGGA
TATATCAACGGTGGTATATCCAGTGATTTTTTTCTCCATTTTAGCTTCCTTAGCTCCTGAAAATCTCGAT
AACTCAAAAAATACGCCCGGTAGTGATCTTATTTCATTATGGTGAAAGTTGGAACCTCTTACGTGCCCGA
TCAATCATGACCAAAATCCCTTAACGTGAGTTTTCGTTCCACTGAGCGTCAGACCCCGTAGAAAAGATCA
AAGGATCTTCTTGAGATCCTTTTTTTCTGCGCGTAATCTGCTGCTTGCAAACAAAAAAACCACCGCTACC
AGCGGTGGTTTGTTTGCCGGATCAAGAGCTACCAACTCTTTTTCCGAAGGTAACTGGCTTCAGCAGAGCG
CAGATACCAAATACTGTTCTTCTAGTGTAGCCGTAGTTAGGCCACCACTTCAAGAACTCTGTAGCACCGC
CTACATACCTCGCTCTGCTAATCCTGTTACCAGTGGCTGCTGCCAGTGGCGATAAGTCGTGTCTTACCGG
GTTGGACTCAAGACGATAGTTACCGGATAAGGCGCAGCGGTCGGGCTGAACGGGGGGTTCGTGCACACAG
CCCAGCTTGGAGCGAACGACCTACACCGAACTGAGATACCTACAGCGTGAGCTATGAGAAAGCGCCACGC
TTCCCGAAGGGAGAAAGGCGGACAGGTATCCGGTAAGCGGCAGGGTCGGAACAGGAGAGCGCACGAGGGA
GCTTCCAGGGGGAAACGCCTGGTATCTTTATAGTCCTGTCGGGTTTCGCCACCTCTGACTTGAGCGTCGA
TTTTTGTGATGCTCGTCAGGGGGGCGGAGCCTATGGAAAAACGCCAGCAACGCGGCCTTTTTACGGTTCC
TGGCCTTTTGCTGGCCTTTTGCTGGCCTTTTGCTCACATGTTCTTTCCTGCGTTATCCCCTGATTCTGTG
GATAACCGTAG
