Features (pLannotate 1.2.2; 4 found; start..end, strand, type, name):
    255..289     -  terminator     lambda t0 terminator: minimal transcription terminator from phage lambda (Scholtissek and Grosse, 1987)
    363..1019    -  CDS            cat: CAT_ECOLX - Experimental evidence at protein level: Swiss-Prot protein existence level 1. This enzyme is an effector of chloramphenicol resistance in bacteria. From Escherichia coli. This protein is used as a marker in many commonly used cloning vectors, such as pACYC184.
   1020..1117    -  promoter       cat promoter: promoter of the E. coli cat gene encoding chloramphenicol acetyltransferase
   1201..1789    +  rep_origin     ori: high-copy-number ColE1/pMB1/pBR322/pUC origin of replication
>Addgene plasmid #65173 | pYTK066 | analyzer sequence | sequence record 110226
TCGGTCTCCTGGCATAAAGCAATCTTGATGAGGATAATGATTTTTTTTTGAATATACATAAATACTACCG
TTTTTCTGCTAGATTTTGTGATGACGTAAATAAGTACATATTACTTTTTAAGCCAAGACAAGATTAAGCA
TTAACTTTACCCTTTTCTTTCTAAGTTTCAATATTAGTTATCACTGTTTAAAAGTTATGGCGAGAACGTC
GGCGGTTAAAATATATTACCCTGAACGGCTGTGAGACCAGACCAATAAAAAACGCCCGGCGGCAACCGAG
CGTTCTGAACAAATCCAGATGGAGTTCTGAGGTCATTACTGGATCTATCAACAGGAGTCCAAGCGAGCTC
GATATCAAATTACGCCCCGCCCTGCCACTCATCGCAGTACTGTTGTAATTCATTAAGCATTCTGCCGACA
TGGAAGCCATCACAAACGGCATGATGAACCTGAATCGCCAGCGGCATCAGCACCTTGTCGCCTTGCGTAT
AATATTTGCCCATGGTGAAAACGGGGGCGAAGAAGTTGTCCATATTGGCCACGTTTAAATCAAAACTGGT
GAAACTCACCCAGGGATTGGCTGAAACGAAAAACATATTCTCAATAAACCCTTTAGGGAAATAGGCCAGG
TTTTCACCGTAACACGCCACATCTTGCGAATATATGTGTAGAAACTGCCGGAAATCGTCGTGGTATTCAC
TCCAGAGCGATGAAAACGTTTCAGTTTGCTCATGGAAAACGGTGTAACAAGGGTGAACACTATCCCATAT
CACCAGCTCACCGTCTTTCATTGCCATACGAAATTCCGGATGAGCATTCATCAGGCGGGCAAGAATGTGA
ATAAAGGCCGGATAAAACTTGTGCTTATTTTTCTTTACGGTCTTTAAAAAGGCCGTAATATCCAGCTGAA
CGGTCTGGTTATAGGTACATTGAGCAACTGACTGAAATGCCTCAAAATGTTCTTTACGATGCCATTGGGA
TATATCAACGGTGGTATATCCAGTGATTTTTTTCTCCATTTTAGCTTCCTTAGCTCCTGAAAATCTCGAT
AACTCAAAAAATACGCCCGGTAGTGATCTTATTTCATTATGGTGAAAGTTGGAACCTCTTACGTGCCCGA
TCAATCATGACCAAAATCCCTTAACGTGAGTTTTCGTTCCACTGAGCGTCAGACCCCGTAGAAAAGATCA
AAGGATCTTCTTGAGATCCTTTTTTTCTGCGCGTAATCTGCTGCTTGCAAACAAAAAAACCACCGCTACC
AGCGGTGGTTTGTTTGCCGGATCAAGAGCTACCAACTCTTTTTCCGAAGGTAACTGGCTTCAGCAGAGCG
CAGATACCAAATACTGTTCTTCTAGTGTAGCCGTAGTTAGGCCACCACTTCAAGAACTCTGTAGCACCGC
CTACATACCTCGCTCTGCTAATCCTGTTACCAGTGGCTGCTGCCAGTGGCGATAAGTCGTGTCTTACCGG
GTTGGACTCAAGACGATAGTTACCGGATAAGGCGCAGCGGTCGGGCTGAACGGGGGGTTCGTGCACACAG
CCCAGCTTGGAGCGAACGACCTACACCGAACTGAGATACCTACAGCGTGAGCTATGAGAAAGCGCCACGC
TTCCCGAAGGGAGAAAGGCGGACAGGTATCCGGTAAGCGGCAGGGTCGGAACAGGAGAGCGCACGAGGGA
GCTTCCAGGGGGAAACGCCTGGTATCTTTATAGTCCTGTCGGGTTTCGCCACCTCTGACTTGAGCGTCGA
TTTTTGTGATGCTCGTCAGGGGGGCGGAGCCTATGGAAAAACGCCAGCAACGCGGCCTTTTTACGGTTCC
TGGCCTTTTGCTGGCCTTTTGCTCACATGTTCTTTCCTGCGTTATCCCCTGATTCTGTGGATAACCGTAG
