>Addgene plasmid #65173 | pYTK066 | addgene partial sequence | sequence record 112737 | CAT-F 5'-GTTTGTGATGGCTTCCATGTC-3'
GTACTGCGATGAGTGGCAGGGCGGGGCGTAATTTGATATCGAGCTCGCTTGGACTCCTGTTGATAGATCC
AGTAATGACCTCAGAACTCCATCTGGATTTGTTCAGAACGCTCGGTTGCCGCCGGGCGTTTTTTATTGGT
CTGGTCTCACAGCCGTTCAGGGTAATATATTTTAACCGCCGACGTTCTCGCCATAACTTTTAAACAGTGA
TAACTAATATTGAAACTTAGAAAGAAAAGGGTAAAGTTAATGCTTAATCTTGTCTTGGCTTAAAAAGTAA
TATGTACTTATTTACGTCATCACAAAATCTAGCAGAAAAACGGTAGTATTTATGTATATTCAAAAAAAAA
TCATTATCCTCATCAAGATTGCTTTATGCCAGGAGACCGACTACGGTTATCCACAGAATCAGGGGATAAC
GCAGGAAAGAACATGTGAGCAAAAGGCCAGCAAAAGGCCAGGAACCGG
