>Addgene plasmid #65173 | pYTK066 | addgene partial sequence | sequence record 220942 | pRS414-R 5'-CACCTCTGACTTGAGCGTCG-3'
TGGCCTTTTGCTGGCCTTTTGCTCACATGTTCTTTCCTGCGTTATCCCCTGATTCTGTGGATAACCGTAG
TCGGTCTCCTGGCATAAAGCAATCTTGATGAGGATAATGATTTTTTTTTGAATATACATAAATACTACCG
TTTTTCTGCTAGATTTTGTGATGACGTAAATAATTACATATTACTTTTTAAGCCAAGACAAGATTAAGCA
TTAACTTTACCCTTTTCTTTCTAAGTTTCAATATTAGTTATCACTGTTTAAAAGTTATGGCGAGAACGTC
GGCGGTTAAAATATATTACCCTGAACGGCTGTGAGACCAAACCAATAAAAAACGCCCGGCGGCAACCGAG
CGTTCTGAACAAATCCAGATGGAGTTCTGAGGTCATTACTGGATCTATCAACAGGAGTCCAAGCGAGCTC
GATATCAAATTACGCCCCGCCCTGCCACTCATCGCAGTACTGTTGTAATTCATTAAGCATTCTGCCGACA
TGGAAGCCATCACAAACGGCATGATGAACCTGAATCGCCAGCGGCATCAGCACCTTGTCGCCTTGCGTAT
AATATTTGCCCATGGTGAAAACGGGGGCGAAGAAGTTGTCCATATTGGCCACGTTTAAATCAAAACTGGT
GAAACTCACCCAGGGATTGGCTGAAACGAAAAACATATTCTCAATAAACCCTTTAGGGAAATAGGCCAGG
TTTTCACCGTAACACGCCACATCTTG
